>Addgene plasmid #156407 | JDW 762 (pCS2-EGFP-hsKRAS4B-G12V) | addgene full sequence | sequence record 308704 | Addgene NGS Result
GCCAATTCAATATGGCGTATATGGACTCATGCCAATTCAATATGGTGGATCTGGACCTGTGCCAATTCAA
TATGGCGTATATGGACTCGTGCCAATTCAATATGGTGGATCTGGACCCCAGCCAATTCAATATGGCGGAC
TTGGCACCATGCCAATTCAATATGGCGGACCTGGCACTGTGCCAACTGGGGAGGGGTCTACTTGGCACGG
TGCCAAGTTTGAGGAGGGGTCTTGGCCCTGTGCCAAGTCCGCCATATTGAATTGGCATGGTGCCAATAAT
GGCGGCCATATTGGCTATATGCCAGGATCAATATATAGGCAATATCCAATATGGCCCTATGCCAATATGG
CTATTGGCCAGGTTCAATACTATGTATTGGCCCTATGCCATATAGTATTCCATATATGGGTTTTCCTATT
GACGTAGATAGCCCCTCCCAATGGGCGGTCCCATATACCATATATGGGGCTTCCTAATACCGCCCATAGC
CACTCCCCCATTGACGTCAATGGTCTCTATATATGGTCTTTCCTATTGACGTCATATGGGCGGTCCTATT
GACGTATATGGCGCCTCCCCCATTGACGTCAATTACGGTAAATGGCCCGCCTGGCTCAATGCCCATTGAC
GTCAATAGGACCACCCACCATTGACGTCAATGGGATGGCTCATTGCCCATTCATATCCGTTCTCACGCCC
CCTATTGACGTCAATGACGGTAAATGGCCCACTTGGCAGTACATCAATATCTATTAATAGTAACTTGGCA
AGTACATTACTATTGGAAGTACGCCAGGGTACATTGGCAGTACTCCCATTGACGTCAATGGCGGTAAATG
GCCCGCGATGGCTGCCAAGTACATCCCCATTGACGTCAATGGGGAGGGGCAATGACGCAAATGGGCGTTC
CATTGACGTAAATGGGCGGTAGGCGTGCCTAATGGGAGGTCTATATAAGCAATGCTCGTTTAGGGAACCG
CCATTCTGCCTGGGGACGTCGGAGCAAGCTTGATTTAGGTGACACTATAGAATACAAGCTACTTGTTCTT
TTTGCAGGATCCCATCGATTCGAATTCAAGGATCAACAAGTTTGTACAAAAAAGCAGGCTAAGCCACCAT
GGTGAGCAAGGGCGAGGAGCTGTTCACCGGGGTGGTGCCCATCCTGGTCGAGCTGGACGGCGACGTAAAC
GGCCACAAGTTCAGCGTGTCCGGCGAGGGCGAGGGCGATGCCACCTACGGCAAGCTGACCCTGAAGTTCA
TCTGCACCACCGGCAAGCTGCCCGTGCCCTGGCCCACCCTCGTGACCACCCTGACCTACGGCGTGCAGTG
CTTCAGCCGCTACCCCGACCACATGAAGCAGCACGACTTCTTCAAGTCCGCCATGCCCGAAGGCTACGTC
CAGGAGCGCACCATCTTCTTCAAGGACGACGGCAACTACAAGACCCGCGCCGAGGTGAAGTTCGAGGGCG
ACACCCTGGTGAACCGCATCGAGCTGAAGGGCATCGACTTCAAGGAGGACGGCAACATCCTGGGGCACAA
GCTGGAGTACAACTACAACAGCCACAACGTCTATATCATGGCCGACAAGCAGAAGAACGGCATCAAGGTG
AACTTCAAGATCCGCCACAACATCGAGGACGGCAGCGTGCAGCTCGCCGACCACTACCAGCAGAACACCC
CCATCGGCGACGGCCCCGTGCTGCTGCCCGACAACCACTACCTGAGCACCCAGTCCGCCCTGAGCAAAGA
CCCCAACGAGAAGCGCGATCACATGGTCCTGCTGGAGTTCGTGACCGCCGCCGGGATCACTCTCGGCATG
GACGAGCTGTACAAGTACTCAGATCTCGAGCTCAAGCTTATGACTGAATATAAACTTGTGGTAGTTGGAG
CTGTTGGCGTAGGCAAGAGTGCCTTGACGATACAGCTAATTCAGAATCATTTTGTGGACGAATATGATCC
AACAATAGAGGATTCCTACAGGAAGCAAGTAGTAATTGATGGAGAAACCTGTCTCTTGGATATTCTCGAC
ACAGCAGGTCAAGAGGAGTACAGTGCAATGAGGGACCAGTACATGAGGACTGGGGAGGGCTTTCTTTGTG
TATTTGCCATAAATAATACTAAATCATTTGAAGATATTCACCATTATAGAGAACAAATTAAAAGAGTTAA
GGACTCTGAAGATGTACCTATGGTCCTAGTAGGAAATAAATGTGATTTGCCTTCCAGAACAGTAGACACA
AAACAGGCTCAGGACTTAGCAAGAAGTTATGGAATTCCTTTTATTGAAACATCAGCAAAGACAAGACAGG
GTGTTGATGATGCCTTCTATACATTAGTTCGAGAAATTCGAAAACATAAAGAAAAGATGAGCAAAGATGG
TAAAAAGAAGAAAAAGAAGTCAAAGACAAAGTGTGTAATTATGTAAGACCCAGCTTTCTTGTACAAAGTG
GTTGATCCTCTCGAGCCTCTAGAACTATAGTGAGTCGTATTACGTAGATCCAGACATGATAAGATACATT
GATGAGTTTGGACAAACCACAACTAGAATGCAGTGAAAAAAATGCTTTATTTGTGAAATTTGTGATGCTA
TTGCTTTATTTGTAACCATTATAAGCTGCAATAAACAAGTTAACAACAACAATTGCATTCATTTTATGTT
TCAGGTTCAGGGGGAGGTGTGGGAGGTTTTTTAATTCGCGGCCGCGGCGCCAATGCATTGGGCCCGGTAC
CCAGCTTTTGTTCCCTTTAGTGAGGGTTAATTGCGCGCTTGGCGTAATCATGGTCATAGCTGTTTCCTGT
GTGAAATTGTTATCCGCTCACAATTCCACACAACATACGAGCCGGGAGCATAAAGTGTAAAGCCTGGGGT
GCCTAATGAGTGAGCTAACTCACATTAATTGCGTTGCGCTCACTGCCCGCTTTCCAGTCGGGAAACCTGT
CGTGCCAGCTGCATTAATGAATCGGCCAACGCGCGGGGAGAGGCGGTTTGCGTATTGGGCGCTCTTCCGC
TTCCTCGCTCACTGACTCGCTGCGCTCGGTCGTTCGGCTGCGGCGAGCGGTATCAGCTCACTCAAAGGCG
GTAATACGGTTATCCACAGAATCAGGGGATAACGCAGGAAAGAACATGTGAGCAAAAGGCCAGCAAAAGG
CCAGGAACCGTAAAAAGGCCGCGTTGCTGGCGTTTTTCCATAGGCTCCGCCCCCCTGACGAGCATCACAA
AAATCGACGCTCAAGTCAGAGGTGGCGAAACCCGACAGGACTATAAAGATACCAGGCGTTTCCCCCTGGA
AGCTCCCTCGTGCGCTCTCCTGTTCCGACCCTGCCGCTTACCGGATACCTGTCCGCCTTTCTCCCTTCGG
GAAGCGTGGCGCTTTCTCATAGCTCACGCTGTAGGTATCTCAGTTCGGTGTAGGTCGTTCGCTCCAAGCT
GGGCTGTGTGCACGAACCCCCCGTTCAGCCCGACCGCTGCGCCTTATCCGGTAACTATCGTCTTGAGTCC
AACCCGGTAAGACACGACTTATCGCCACTGGCAGCAGCCACTGGTAACAGGATTAGCAGAGCGAGGTATG
TAGGCGGTGCTACAGAGTTCTTGAAGTGGTGGCCTAACTACGGCTACACTAGAAGAACAGTATTTGGTAT
CTGCGCTCTGCTGAAGCCAGTTACCTTCGGAAAAAGAGTTGGTAGCTCTTGATCCGGCAAACAAACCACC
GCTGGTAGCGGTGGTTTTTTTGTTTGCAAGCAGCAGATTACGCGCAGAAAAAAAGGATCTCAAGAAGATC
CTTTGATCTTTTCTACGGGGTCTGACGCTCAGTGGAACGAAAACTCACGTTAAGGGATTTTGGTCATGAG
ATTATCAAAAAGGATCTTCACCTAGATCCTTTTAAATTAAAAATGAAGTTTTAAATCAATCTAAAGTATA
TATGAGTAAACTTGGTCTGACAGTTACCAATGCTTAATCAGTGAGGCACCTATCTCAGCGATCTGTCTAT
TTCGTTCATCCATAGTTGCCTGACTCCCCGTCGTGTAGATAACTACGATACGGGAGGGCTTACCATCTGG
CCCCAGTGCTGCAATGATACCGCGAGACCCACGCTCACCGGCTCCAGATTTATCAGCAATAAACCAGCCA
GCCGGAAGGGCCGAGCGCAGAAGTGGTCCTGCAACTTTATCCGCCTCCATCCAGTCTATTAATTGTTGCC
GGGAAGCTAGAGTAAGTAGTTCGCCAGTTAATAGTTTGCGCAACGTTGTTGCCATTGCTACAGGCATCGT
GGTGTCACGCTCGTCGTTTGGTATGGCTTCATTCAGCTCCGGTTCCCAACGATCAAGGCGAGTTACATGA
TCCCCCATGTTGTGCAAAAAAGCGGTTAGCTCCTTCGGTCCTCCGATCGTTGTCAGAAGTAAGTTGGCCG
CAGTGTTATCACTCATGGTTATGGCAGCACTGCATAATTCTCTTACTGTCATGCCATCCGTAAGATGCTT
TTCTGTGACTGGTGAGTACTCAACCAAGTCATTCTGAGAATAGTGTATGCGGCGACCGAGTTGCTCTTGC
CCGGCGTCAATACGGGATAATACCGCGCCACATAGCAGAACTTTAAAAGTGCTCATCATTGGAAAACGTT
CTTCGGGGCGAAAACTCTCAAGGATCTTACCGCTGTTGAGATCCAGTTCGATGTAACCCACTCGTGCACC
CAACTGATCTTCAGCATCTTTTACTTTCACCAGCGTTTCTGGGTGAGCAAAAACAGGAAGGCAAAATGCC
GCAAAAAAGGGAATAAGGGCGACACGGAAATGTTGAATACTCATACTCTTCCTTTTTCAATATTATTGAA
GCATTTATCAGGGTTATTGTCTCATGAGCGGATACATATTTGAATGTATTTAGAAAAATAAACAAATAGG
GGTTCCGCGCACATTTCCCCGAAAAGTGCCACCTAAATTGTAAGCGTTAATATTTTGTTAAAATTCGCGT
TAAATTTTTGTTAAATCAGCTCATTTTTTAACCAATAGGCCGAAATCGGCAAAATCCCTTATAAATCAAA
AGAATAGACCGAGATAGGGT
[37 nt withheld, positions 5061-5097]
AAAGAACGTGGACTCCAACGTCAAAGG
[49 nt withheld, positions 5125-5173]
T
[91 nt withheld, positions 5175-5265]
G
[124 nt withheld, positions 5267-5390]
CCCATTCGCCATTCAGGCTGCGCAACTGTTGGGAAGGGCGATCGGTGCGGGCCTCTTCGCTATTACGCCA
GTCGACC
Features (pLannotate 1.2.2; 19 found; start..end, strand, type, name):
      1..978     +  promoter       CMV IE94 promoter: enhancer/promoter region of simian cytomegalovirus major immediate early transcription unit IE94
   1013..1031    +  promoter       SP6 promoter: promoter for bacteriophage SP6 RNA polymerase
   1086..1110    +  protein_bind   attB1: mutant version of attB; recombination site for the Gateway® BP reaction BP Clonase™
   1119..1835    +  CDS            EGFP: EGFP is a basic (constitutively fluorescent) green fluorescent protein published in 1996, derived from Aequorea victoria. It is reported to be a rapidly-maturing weak dimer with moderate acid sensitivity.
   1837..1859    +  misc_feature   MCS (fragment): multiple cloning site
   1860..2426    +  CDS            K-Ras (G12V): human oncoprotein generated by the G12V mutation in the small GTPase K-Ras
   2428..2452    -  protein_bind   attB2: mutant version of attB; recombination site for the Gateway® BP reaction BP Clonase™
   2475..2492    -  promoter       T7 promoter (fragment): promoter for bacteriophage T7 RNA polymerase
   2497..2631    -  polyA_signal   SV40 poly(A) signal: SV40 polyadenylation signal
   2744..2762    -  promoter       T3 promoter: promoter for bacteriophage T3 RNA polymerase
   2807..2823    -  protein_bind   lac operator: The lac repressor binds to the lac operator to inhibit transcription in E. coli. This inhibition can be relieved by adding lactose or isopropyl-β-D-thiogalactopyranoside (IPTG). lac repressor encoded by lacI
   2831..2861    -  promoter       lac promoter: promoter for the E. coli lac operon
   2876..2897    -  protein_bind   CAP binding site: CAP binding activates transcription in the presence of cAMP. E. coli catabolite activator protein
   2910..3002    -  CDS            lacI (fragment): lac repressor; lacI; The lac repressor binds to the lac operator to inhibit transcription in E. coli. This inhibition can be relieved by adding lactose or isopropyl-β-D-thiogalactopyranoside (IPTG).
   3185..3773    -  rep_origin     ori: high-copy-number ColE1/pMB1/pBR322/pUC origin of replication
   3944..4804    -  CDS            AmpR: β-lactamase; bla; confers resistance to ampicillin, carbenicillin, and related antibiotics
   4805..4909    -  promoter       AmpR promoter: bla
   4962..5390    -  rep_origin     f1 ori (sequence partly withheld): f1 bacteriophage origin of replication; arrow indicates direction of (+) strand synthesis
   5395..5461    -  CDS            lacZα (fragment): LacZα fragment of β-galactosidase; lacZ fragment
