[The description below was written by a language model from this plasmid's Addgene catalogue record and pLannotate feature annotations shown in this document.]
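Description:
JDW 762 (pCS2-EGFP-hsKRAS4B-G12V) is a mammalian expression plasmid built on the pCS2-DEST Gateway destination backbone. It is maintained in E. coli through a high-copy ColE1/pUC-type origin and selected with ampicillin via the β-lactamase gene. An f1 phage origin is also present, along with residual lac promoter/operator, lacI and lacZα fragments that are vestiges of the parental cloning vector rather than functional parts of the payload. The sequenced record is 5,467 nt. This is smaller than the sum of the listed backbone and insert sizes, as expected when the Gateway selection cassette of a destination vector is replaced by the insert.

The expression unit is driven by the simian cytomegalovirus IE94 enhancer/promoter, the "CMV" promoter characteristic of pCS2 vectors. An SP6 promoter follows it and would allow in vitro synthesis of sense mRNA from the same template. Between attB1 and attB2, the recombination sites left by Gateway cloning, lies a single fusion: EGFP at the N terminus, a short linker derived from a multiple cloning site fragment, and then the human KRAS4B coding sequence carrying the oncogenic G12V substitution, which generates a constitutively active form of this small GTPase. Placing the tag at the N terminus leaves the C-terminal end of KRAS free, the region normally required for its membrane targeting. An SV40 polyadenylation signal sits downstream of the fusion, although pLannotate annotates it on the reverse strand, and T7 (partial) and T3 promoters flank this region.

The plasmid provides constitutive expression of fluorescently trackable, activated KRAS in transfected cells. The associated publication concerns gain of KRAS function in endothelium as a cause of vascular malformations and their dependence on MEK signalling.
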