Addgene plasmid #156407: JDW 762 (pCS2-EGFP-hsKRAS4B-G12V)
Purpose: pCS2 CMV expression vector driving EGFP fused human KRAS4B-G12V
Depositing lab: Joshua Wythe. Depositing organization: Baylor College of Medicine. Publication: Somatic Gain of KRAS Function in the Endothelium is Sufficient to Cause Vascular Malformations that Require MEK but not PI3K Signaling. Fish JE, Flores-Suarez CP, Boudreau E, Herman AM, Gutierrez MC, Gustafson D, DiStefano PV, Cui M, Chen Z, Berman De Ruiz K, Schexnayder TS, Ward CS, Radovanovic I, Wythe JD. Circ Res. 2020 Jun 17. doi: 10.1161/CIRCRESAHA.119.316500. PubMed 32552404.
Backbone
  Vector backbone: pCS2-DEST
  Backbone size w/o insert (bp): 5600
  Vector type: Mammalian Expression
Growth in bacteria
  Bacterial resistance: Ampicillin, 100 μg/mL
  Growth temperature: 37°C
  Growth strain: Stbl3
  Copy number: High Copy
Gene/Insert
  Gene/Insert name: human mutant KRAS4B-G12V
  Species: H. sapiens (human)
  Insert size (bp): 1316
  Mutation: mutant KRAS4B-G12V
  GenBank ID: NM_004985.5
  Entrez Gene: KRAS (a.k.a. 'C-K-RAS, C-K-RAS, CFC2, K-RAS2A, K-RAS2B, K-RAS4A, K-RAS4B, K-Ras, K-Ras 2, KI-RAS, KRAS1, KRAS2, NS, NS3, OES, RALD, RASK2, c-Ki-ras, c-Ki-ras2)
  Promoter: CMV
  Tag / fusion protein: EGFP (N terminal on insert)
  Cloning method: Gateway Cloning
  Sequencing primers: 5′ SP6; 3′ T3
Terms and licenses: Academic/Nonprofit Terms; Industry Terms: Not Available to Industry
How to cite: JDW 762 (pCS2-EGFP-hsKRAS4B-G12V) was a gift from Joshua Wythe (Addgene plasmid # 156407 ; http://n2t.net/addgene:156407 ; RRID:Addgene_156407)
